Addgene plasmid #201176: pRetroX-TRE3G_NT-GSDMD_I105N__C192A
Purpose: Dox-inducible expression of NT-GSDMD gene in mammalian cells by retroviral transduction
Depositing lab: Jonathan Kagan. Depositing organization: Boston Children's Hospital. Publication: Gasdermin D pore-forming activity is redox-sensitive. Devant P, Borsic E, Ngwa EM, Xiao H, Chouchani ET, Thiagarajah JR, Hafner-Bratkovic I, Evavold CL, Kagan JC. Cell Rep. 2023 Jan 31;42(1):112008. doi: 10.1016/j.celrep.2023.112008. Epub 2023 Jan 19. PubMed 36662620.
Backbone
  Vector backbone: pRetroX-TRE3G
  Backbone size w/o insert (bp): 6600
  Vector type: Retroviral
  Selectable markers: Puromycin
Growth in bacteria
  Bacterial resistance: Ampicillin, 100 μg/mL
  Growth temperature: 37°C
  Growth strain: NEB Stable
  Copy number: High Copy
Gene/Insert
  Gene/Insert name: Gasdermin D N-terminal domain (alt name: GSDMD)
  Species: M. musculus (mouse)
  Insert size (bp): 831
  Mutation: aa1-276 only, I105N, C192A
  Entrez Gene: Gsdmd (a.k.a. 1810036L03Rik, DF5L, Dfna5l, GsdmD-1, Gsdmdc1, M2-4)
  Promoter: TRE3G
  Cloning method: Restriction Enzyme; 5′ cloning site BamHI (not destroyed); 3′ cloning site EcoRI (not destroyed)
  Sequencing primers: 5′ LNCX_fwd; 3′ MSCV-rev
Terms and licenses: Academic/Nonprofit Terms; Industry Terms: Not Available to Industry
Depositor comments: AE81
How to cite: pRetroX-TRE3G_NT-GSDMD_I105N__C192A was a gift from Jonathan Kagan (Addgene plasmid # 201176 ; http://n2t.net/addgene:201176 ; RRID:Addgene_201176)
