[The description below was written by a language model from this plasmid's Addgene catalogue record and pLannotate feature annotations shown in this document.]
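Description:
pRetroX-TRE3G_NT-GSDMD_I105N__C192A is a self-inactivating gammaretroviral vector built on the pRetroX-TRE3G backbone for doxycycline-inducible expression of a mutant mouse gasdermin D N-terminal domain in mammalian cells. In bacteria it is maintained through a high-copy ColE1/pUC-type origin and selected with ampicillin via the β-lactamase gene. The annotated sequence record is 7,405 nt. The viral portion consists of a CMV enhancer/promoter fused to a truncated 5' LTR, which drives production of the genomic RNA in packaging cells. This is followed by a Ψ packaging signal with a truncated, start-codon-less gag segment, and a ΔU3 3' LTR that inactivates LTR promoter activity after integration. Fragments of env, rop and bom and an SV40 promoter are also annotated in the backbone.

The payload, cloned between BamHI and EcoRI sites, encodes residues 1–276 of mouse Gsdmd. This is the fragment normally released by inflammatory caspase cleavage, and it forms membrane pores and promotes pyroptosis. The insert carries two substitutions, I105N and C192A. It sits downstream of the TRE3G (TRE3GV) promoter, a third-generation Tet-responsive promoter that is activated only when a Tet-On 3G transactivator is bound. That transactivator is not annotated in this plasmid and would have to be supplied separately. A downstream mouse PGK promoter drives puromycin N-acetyltransferase, so transduced cells can be selected with puromycin regardless of induction. No epitope tag or reporter is annotated on the insert. The construct is intended for retroviral transduction followed by dox-controlled expression of the pore-forming fragment. It comes from a study of the redox sensitivity of gasdermin D pore-forming activity, although the record does not state the specific functional effect of each mutation.
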