Features (pLannotate 1.2.2; 18 found; start..end, strand, type, name):
    309..512     +  promoter       CMV promoter: human cytomegalovirus (CMV) immediate early promoter
    513..688     +  LTR            5' LTR (truncated): truncated long terminal repeat from Moloney murine sarcoma virus
    810..1084    +  misc_feature   MESV Ψ (fragment): packaging signal of murine embryonic stem cell virus
   1151..1567    +  CDS            gag (truncated): truncated Moloney murine leukemia virus (MMLV) gag gene lacking the start codon
   1607..1956    +  promoter       TRE3GV promoter: 3rd-generation Tet-responsive promoter that can be activated by binding of Tet-On® 3G, optimized for retroviral and lentiviral vectors
   1969..2796    +  CDS            Gsdmd (fragment): GSDMD_MOUSE - Also known as Gsdmdc1. Experimental evidence at protein level: Swiss-Prot protein existence level 1. [Gasdermin-D, N-terminal]: Promotes pyroptosis in response to microbial infection and danger signals (PubMed:26375003, PubMed:26375259, PubMed:26611636, PubMed:27383986, PubMed:27385778, PubMed:27418190, PubMed:32820063). Produced by the cleavage of gasdermin-D by inflammatory caspases CASP1 or CASP4/CASP11 in response to canonical, as well as non-canonical (such as cytosolic LPS) inflammasome activators (PubMed:26375003, PubMed:26375259, PubMed:26611636, PubMed:27383986, PubMed:2
   2811..3310    +  promoter       PGK promoter: mouse phosphoglycerate kinase 1 promoter
   3331..3930    +  CDS            PuroR: puromycin N-acetyltransferase; pac from Streptomyces alboniger; confers resistance to puromycin
   3997..4069    +  CDS            env (fragment): murine leukemia virus gPr80 envelope polyprotein precursor; env; proteolytically cleaved into gp70SU and p15TM subunits
   4111..4536    +  LTR            3' LTR (ΔU3): self-inactivating 3' long terminal repeat (LTR) from Moloney murine leukemia virus
   4605..4645    +  CDS            rop (fragment): Rop protein, which maintains plasmids at low copy number; rop
   4747..4785    +  misc_feature   bom (fragment): basis of mobility region from pBR322
   4802..5131    +  promoter       SV40 promoter: SV40 enhancer and early promoter
   5137..5238    +  misc_feature   bom (fragment): basis of mobility region from pBR322
   5424..6012    -  rep_origin     ori: high-copy-number ColE1/pMB1/pBR322/pUC origin of replication
   6183..7043    -  CDS            AmpR: β-lactamase; bla; confers resistance to ampicillin, carbenicillin, and related antibiotics
   7044..7148    -  promoter       AmpR promoter: bla
   7334..308     +  enhancer       CMV enhancer (across the origin): human cytomegalovirus immediate early enhancer
>Addgene plasmid #201176 | pRetroX-TRE3G_NT-GSDMD_I105N__C192A | addgene full sequence | sequence record 395327 | Addgene NGS Result
TCCGCGTTACATAACTTACGGTAAATGGCCCGCCTGGCTGACCGCCCAACGACCCCCGCCCATTGACGTC
AATAATGACGTATGTTCCCATAGTAACGCCAATAGGGACTTTCCATTGACGTCAATGGGTGGAGTATTTA
CGGTAAACTGCCCACTTGGCAGTACATCAAGTGTATCATATGCCAAGTACGCCCCCTATTGACGTCAATG
ACGGTAAATGGCCCGCCTGGCATTATGCCCAGTACATGACCTTATGGGACTTTCCTACTTGGCAGTACAT
CTACGTATTAGTCATCGCTATTACCATGGTGATGCGGTTTTGGCAGTACATCAATGGGCGTGGATAGCGG
TTTGACTCACGGGGATTTCCAAGTCTCCACCCCATTGACGTCAATGGGAGTTTGTTTTGGCACCAAAATC
AACGGGACTTTCCAAAATGTCGTAACAACTCCGCCCCATTGACGCAAATGGGCGGTAGGCGTGTACGGTG
GGAGGTCTATATAAGCAGAGCTCAATAAAAGAGCCCACAACCCCTCACTCGGCGCGCCAGTCTTCCGATA
GACTGCGTCGCCCGGGTACCCGTATTCCCAATAAAGCCTCTTGCTGTTTGCATCCGAATCGTGGTCTCGC
TGTTCCTTGGGAGGGTCTCCTCTGAGTGATTGACTACCCACGACGGGGGTCTTTCATTTGGGGGCTCGTC
CGGGATTTGGAGACCCCTGCCCAGGGACCACCGACCCACCACCGGGAGGTAAGCTGGCCAGCAACTTATC
TGTGTCTGTCCGATTGTCTAGTGTCTATGTTTGATGTTATGCGCCTGCGTCTGTACTAGTTAGCTAACTA
GCTCTGTATCTGGCGGACCCGTGGTGGAACTGACGAGTTCTGAACACCCGGCCGCAACCCTGGGAGACGT
CCCAGGGACTTTGGGGGCCGTTTTTGTGGCCCGACCTGAGGAAGGGAGTCGATGTGGAATCCGACCCCGT
CAGGATATGTGGTTCTGGTAGGAGACGAGAACCTAAAACAGTTCCCGCCTCCGTCTGAATTTTTGCTTTC
GGTTTGGAACCGAAGCCGCGCGTCTTGTCTGCTGCAGCGCTGCAGCATCGTTCTGTGTTGTCTCTGTCTG
ACTGTGTTTCTGTATTTGTCTGAAAATTAGGGCCAGACTGTTACCACTCCCTTAAGTTTGACCTTAGGTC
ACTGGAAAGATGTCGAGCGGATCGCTCACAACCAGTCGGTAGATGTCAAGAAGAGACGTTGGGTTACCTT
CTGCTCTGCAGAATGGCCAACCTTTAACGTCGGATGGCCGCGAGACGGCACCTTTAACCGAGACCTCATC
ACCCAGGTTAAGATCAAGGTCTTTTCACCTGGCCCGCATGGACACCCAGACCAGGTCCCCTACATCGTGA
CCTGGGAAGCCTTGGCTTTTGACCCCCCTCCCTGGGTCAAGCCCTTTGTACACCCTAAGCCTCCGCCTCC
TCTTCCTCCATCCGCCCCGTCTCTCCCCCTTGAACCTCCTCGTTCGACCCCGCCTCGATCCTCCCTTTAT
CCAGCCCTCACTCCTTCTCTAGGCGCCGGAATTGAAGATCTCGATGAGGCCCTTTCGTCTTCACTCGAGT
TTACTCCCTATCAGTGATAGAGAACGTATGAAGAGTTTACTCCCTATCAGTGATAGAGAACGTATGCAGA
CTTTACTCCCTATCAGTGATAGAGAACGTATAAGGAGTTTACTCCCTATCAGTGATAGAGAACGTATGAC
CAGTTTACTCCCTATCAGTGATAGAGAACGTATCTACAGTTTACTCCCTATCAGTGATAGAGAACGTATA
TCCAGTTTACTCCCTATCAGTGATAGAGAACGTATGTCGAGGTAGGCGTGTACGGTGGGCGCCTATAAAA
GCAGAGCTCGTTTAGTGAACCGTCAGATCGCCTGGAGCAATTCCACAACACTTTTGTCTTATACTTGGAT
CCGCCACCATGCCATCGGCCTTTGAGAAAGTGGTCAAGAATGTGATCAAGGAGGTAAGCGGCAGCAGAGG
CGATCTCATTCCGGTGGACAGCCTGCGGAACTCCACCAGCTTCAGGCCCTACTGCCTTCTGAACAGGAAA
TTTTCAAGCTCAAGGTTCTGGAAACCCCGTTATTCATGTGTCAACCTGTCAATCAAGGACATCCTGGAGC
CCAGTGCTCCAGAACCAGAACCGGAGTGTTTTGGCTCCTTCAAAGTCTCTGATGTCGTCGATGGGAACAT
TCAGGGCAGAGTGATGTTGTCAGGCATGGGAGAAGGGAAAAATTCTGGTGGGGCTGCAGTGTCTGACAGT
TCCAGTGCCTCCATGAATGTGTGTATACTGCGTGTGACTCAGAAGACCTGGGAGACCATGCAGCATGAAA
GGCACCTTCAGCAGCCTGAGAACAAAATCCTGCAACAGCTTCGGAGTCGTGGGGATGACCTGTTTGTGGT
GACCGAGGTGCTGCAGACAAAGGAGGAAGTGCAGATCACTGAGGTCCACAGCCAAGAGGGCTCAGGCCAG
TTTACGCTGCCTGGAGCTTTAGCCTTGAAGGGTGAAGGCAAGGGCCACCAAAGCCGGAAGAAGATGGTGA
CCATTCCTGCAGGCAGCATCCTGGCATTCCGAGTGGCCCAACTGCTTATTGGCTCTAAATGGGATATCCT
TCTCGTCTCAGATGAGAAACAGAGGACCTTTGAGCCCTCCTCAGGTGACAGAAAAGCAGTGGGCCAGAGG
CACCATGGCCTCAATGTGCTTGCTGCGCTTTGTTCCATCGGAAAGCAGCTCAGTCTCCTGTCAGATTAGG
GAATTCTACCGGGTAGGGGAGGCGCTTTTCCCAAGGCAGTCTGGAGCATGCGCTTTAGCAGCCCCGCTGG
GCACTTGGCGCTACACAAGTGGCCTCTGGCCTCGCACACATTCCACATCCACCGGTAGGCGCCAACCGGC
TCCGTTCTTTGGTGGCCCCTTCGCGCCACCTTCTACTCCTCCCCTAGTCAGGAAGTTCCCCCCCGCCCCG
CAGCTCGCGTCGTGCAGGACGTGACAAATGGAAGTAGCACGTCTCACTAGTCTCGTGCAGATGGACAGCA
CCGCTGAGCAATGGAAGCGGGTAGGCCTTTGGGGCAGCGGCCAATAGCAGCTTTGCTCCTTCGCTTTCTG
GGCTCAGAGGCTGGGAAGGGGTGGGTCCGGGGGCGGGCTCAGGGGCGGGCTCAGGGGCGGGGCGGGCGCC
CGAAGGTCCTCCGGAGGCCCGGCATTCTGCACGCTTCAAAAGCGCACGTCTGCCGCGCTGTTCTCCTCTT
CCTCATCTCCGGGCCTTTCGACCTGCAGCCCAAGCTTACCATGACCGAGTACAAGCCCACGGTGCGCCTC
GCCACCCGCGACGACGTCCCCAGGGCCGTACGCACCCTCGCCGCCGCGTTCGCCGACTACCCCGCCACGC
GCCACACCGTCGATCCGGACCGCCACATCGAGCGGGTCACCGAGCTGCAAGAACTCTTCCTCACGCGCGT
CGGGCTCGACATCGGCAAGGTGTGGGTCGCGGACGACGGCGCCGCGGTGGCGGTCTGGACCACGCCGGAG
AGCGTCGAAGCGGGGGCGGTGTTCGCCGAGATCGGCCCGCGCATGGCCGAGTTGAGCGGTTCCCGGCTGG
CCGCGCAGCAACAGATGGAAGGCCTCCTGGCGCCGCACCGGCCCAAGGAGCCCGCGTGGTTCCTGGCCAC
CGTCGGCGTCTCGCCCGACCACCAGGGCAAGGGTCTGGGCAGCGCCGTCGTGCTCCCCGGAGTGGAGGCG
GCCGAGCGCGCCGGGGTGCCCGCCTTCCTGGAGACCTCCGCGCCCCGCAACCTCCCCTTCTACGAGCGGC
TCGGCTTCACCGTCACCGCCGACGTCGAGGTGCCCGAAGGACCGCGCACCTGGTGCATGACCCGCAAGCC
CGGTGCCTGACGCCCGCCCCACGACCCGCAGCGCCCGACCGAAAGGAGCGCACGACCCCATGCATCGGCG
TCTCGAGATATCAGTGGTCCAGGCTCTAGTTTTGACTCAACAATATCACCAGCTGAAGCCTATAGAGTAC
GAGCCATAGATAAAATAAAAGATTTTATTTAGTCTCCAGAAAAAGGGGGGAATGAAAGACCCCACCTGTA
GGTTTGGCAAGCTAGCTTAAGTAACGCCATTTTGCAAGGCATGGAAAAATACATAACTGAGAATAGAGAA
GTTCAGATCAAGGTCAGGAACAGATGGAACAGGGTCGACCCTAGAGAACCATCAGATGTTTCCAGGGTGC
CCCAAGGACCTGAAATGACCCTGTGCCTTATTTGAACTAACCAATCAGTTCGCTTCTCGCTTCTGTTCGC
GCGCTTCTGCTCCCCGAGCTCAATAAAAGAGCCCACAACCCCTCACTCGGGGCGCCAGTCCTCCGATTGA
CTGAGTCGCCCGGGTACCCGTGTATCCAATAAACCCTCTTGCAGTTGCATCCGACTTGTGGTCTCGCTGT
TCCTTGGGAGGGTCTCCTCTGAGTGATTGACTACCCGTCAGCGGGGGTCTTTCATTTGGGGGCTCGTCCG
GGATCGGGAGACCCCTGCCCAGGGACCACCGACCCACCACCGGGAGGTAAGCTGGCTGCCTCGCGCGTTT
CGGTGATGACGGTGAAAACCTCTGACACATGCAGCTCCCGGAGACGGTCACAGCTTGTCTGTAAGCGGAT
GCCGGGAGCAGACAAGCCCGTCAGGGCGCGTCAGCGGGTGTTGGCGGGTGTCGGGGCGCAGCCATGACCC
AGTCACGTAGCGATAGCGGAGTGTAGATCCGGCTGTGGAATGTGTGTCAGTTAGGGTGTGGAAAGTCCCC
AGGCTCCCCAGCAGGCAGAAGTATGCAAAGCATGCATCTCAATTAGTCAGCAACCAGGTGTGGAAAGTCC
CCAGGCTCCCCAGCAGGCAGAAGTATGCAAAGCATGCATCTCAATTAGTCAGCAACCATAGTCCCGCCCC
TAACTCCGCCCATCCCGCCCCTAACTCCGCCCAGTTCCGCCCATTCTCCGCCCCATGGCTGACTAATTTT
TTTTATTTATGCAGAGGCCGAGGCCGCCTCGGCCTCTGAGCTATTCCAGAAGTAGTGAGGAGGCTTTTTT
GGAGGCCTAGGCTTTTGCAAAAAGCTTACTGGCTTAACTATGCGGCATCAGAGCAGATTGTACTGAGAGT
GCACCATATGCGGTGTGAAATACCGCACAGATGCGTAAGGAGAAAATACCGCATCAGGCGCTCTTCCGCT
TCCTCGCTCACTGACTCGCTGCGCTCGGTCGTTCGGCTGCGGCGAGCGGTATCAGCTCACTCAAAGGCGG
TAATACGGTTATCCACAGAATCAGGGGATAACGCAGGAAAGAACATGTGAGCAAAAGGCCAGCAAAAGGC
CAGGAACCGTAAAAAGGCCGCGTTGCTGGCGTTTTTCCATAGGCTCCGCCCCCCTGACGAGCATCACAAA
AATCGACGCTCAAGTCAGAGGTGGCGAAACCCGACAGGACTATAAAGATACCAGGCGTTTCCCCCTGGAA
GCTCCCTCGTGCGCTCTCCTGTTCCGACCCTGCCGCTTACCGGATACCTGTCCGCCTTTCTCCCTTCGGG
AAGCGTGGCGCTTTCTCATAGCTCACGCTGTAGGTATCTCAGTTCGGTGTAGGTCGTTCGCTCCAAGCTG
GGCTGTGTGCACGAACCCCCCGTTCAGCCCGACCGCTGCGCCTTATCCGGTAACTATCGTCTTGAGTCCA
ACCCGGTAAGACACGACTTATCGCCACTGGCAGCAGCCACTGGTAACAGGATTAGCAGAGCGAGGTATGT
AGGCGGTGCTACAGAGTTCTTGAAGTGGTGGCCTAACTACGGCTACACTAGAAGGACAGTATTTGGTATC
TGCGCTCTGCTGAAGCCAGTTACCTTCGGAAAAAGAGTTGGTAGCTCTTGATCCGGCAAACAAACCACCG
CTGGTAGCGGTGGTTTTTTTGTTTGCAAGCAGCAGATTACGCGCAGAAAAAAAGGATCTCAAGAAGATCC
TTTGATCTTTTCTACGGGGTCTGACGCTCAGTGGAACGAAAACTCACGTTAAGGGATTTTGGTCATGAGA
TTATCAAAAAGGATCTTCACCTAGATCCTTTTAAATTAAAAATGAAGTTTTAAATCAATCTAAAGTATAT
ATGAGTAAACTTGGTCTGACAGTTACCAATGCTTAATCAGTGAGGCACCTATCTCAGCGATCTGTCTATT
TCGTTCATCCATAGTTGCCTGACTCCCCGTCGTGTAGATAACTACGATACGGGAGGGCTTACCATCTGGC
CCCAGTGCTGCAATGATACCGCGAGACCCACGCTCACCGGCTCCAGATTTATCAGCAATAAACCAGCCAG
CCGGAAGGGCCGAGCGCAGAAGTGGTCCTGCAACTTTATCCGCCTCCATCCAGTCTATTAATTGTTGCCG
GGAAGCTAGAGTAAGTAGTTCGCCAGTTAATAGTTTGCGCAACGTTGTTGCCATTGCTGCAGGCATCGTG
GTGTCACGCTCGTCGTTTGGTATGGCTTCATTCAGCTCCGGTTCCCAACGATCAAGGCGAGTTACATGAT
CCCCCATGTTGTGCAAAAAAGCGGTTAGCTCCTTCGGTCCTCCGATCGTTGTCAGAAGTAAGTTGGCCGC
AGTGTTATCACTCATGGTTATGGCAGCACTGCATAATTCTCTTACTGTCATGCCATCCGTAAGATGCTTT
TCTGTGACTGGTGAGTACTCAACCAAGTCATTCTGAGAATAGTGTATGCGGCGACCGAGTTGCTCTTGCC
CGGCGTCAACACGGGATAATACCGCGCCACATAGCAGAACTTTAAAAGTGCTCATCATTGGAAAACGTTC
TTCGGGGCGAAAACTCTCAAGGATCTTACCGCTGTTGAGATCCAGTTCGATGTAACCCACTCGTGCACCC
AACTGATCTTCAGCATCTTTTACTTTCACCAGCGTTTCTGGGTGAGCAAAAACAGGAAGGCAAAATGCCG
CAAAAAAGGGAATAAGGGCGACACGGAAATGTTGAATACTCATACTCTTCCTTTTTCAATATTATTGAAG
CATTTATCAGGGTTATTGTCTCATGAGCGGATACATATTTGAATGTATTTAGAAAAATAAACAAATAGGG
GTTCCGCGCACATTTCCCCGAAAAGTGCCACCTGACGTCTAAGAAACCATTATTATCATGACATTAACCT
ATAAAAATAGGCGTATCACGAGGCCCTTTCGTCTTCAAGAATTAGCTTGGCCATTGCATACGTTGTATCC
ATATCATAATATGTACATTTATATTGGCTCATGTCCAACATTACCGCCATGTTGACATTGATTATTGACT
AGTTATTAATAGTAATCAATTACGGGGTCATTAGTTCATAGCCCATATATGGAGT
