>Addgene plasmid #201176 | pRetroX-TRE3G_NT-GSDMD_I105N__C192A | depositor partial sequence | sequence record 390356 | NT-GSDMD insert
ATGCCATCGGCCTTTGAGAAAGTGGTCAAGAATGTGATCAAGGAGGTAAGCGGCAGCAGAGGCGATCTCA
TTCCGGTGGACAGCCTGCGGAACTCCACCAGCTTCAGGCCCTACTGCCTTCTGAACAGGAAATTTTCAAG
CTCAAGGTTCTGGAAACCCCGTTATTCATGTGTCAACCTGTCAATCAAGGACATCCTGGAGCCCAGTGCT
CCAGAACCAGAACCGGAGTGTTTTGGCTCCTTCAAAGTCTCTGATGTCGTCGATGGGAACATTCAGGGCA
GAGTGATGTTGTCAGGCATGGGAGAAGGGAAAAATTCTGGTGGGGCTGCAGTGTCTGACAGTTCCAGTGC
CTCCATGAATGTGTGTATACTGCGTGTGACTCAGAAGACCTGGGAGACCATGCAGCATGAAAGGCACCTT
CAGCAGCCTGAGAACAAAATCCTGCAACAGCTTCGGAGTCGTGGGGATGACCTGTTTGTGGTGACCGAGG
TGCTGCAGACAAAGGAGGAAGTGCAGATCACTGAGGTCCACAGCCAAGAGGGCTCAGGCCAGTTTACGCT
GCCTGGAGCTTTAGCCTTGAAGGGTGAAGGCAAGGGCCACCAAAGCCGGAAGAAGATGGTGACCATTCCT
GCAGGCAGCATCCTGGCATTCCGAGTGGCCCAACTGCTTATTGGCTCTAAATGGGATATCCTTCTCGTCT
CAGATGAGAAACAGAGGACCTTTGAGCCCTCCTCAGGTGACAGAAAAGCAGTGGGCCAGAGGCACCATGG
CCTCAATGTGCTTGCTGCGCTTTGTTCCATCGGAAAGCAGCTCAGTCTCCTGTCAGATTAG
